>Addgene plasmid #66577 | pAAVS1P-iCAG.copGFP | depositor full sequence | sequence record 113857 | pAAVS1P-iCAG.copGFP sequence 10760 bps
TGCAGCTCTGGCCCGTGTCTCAAAATCTCTGATGTTACATTGCACAAGATAAAAATATATCATCATGAAC
AATAAAACTGTCTGCTTACATAAACAGTAATACAAGGGGTGTTATGAGCCATATTCAACGGGAAACGTCG
AGGCCGCGATTAAATTCCAACATGGATGCTGATTTATATGGGTATAAATGGGCTCGCGATAATGTCGGGC
AATCAGGTGCGACAATCTATCGCTTGTATGGGAAGCCCGATGCGCCAGAGTTGTTTCTGAAACATGGCAA
AGGTAGCGTTGCCAATGATGTTACAGATGAGATGGTCAGACTAAACTGGCTGACGGAATTTATGCCTCTT
CCGACCATCAAGCATTTTATCCGTACTCCTGATGATGCATGGTTACTCACCACTGCGATCCCCGGAAAAA
CAGCATTCCAGGTATTAGAAGAATATCCTGATTCAGGTGAAAATATTGTTGATGCGCTGGCAGTGTTCCT
GCGCCGGTTGCATTCGATTCCTGTTTGTAATTGTCCTTTTAACAGCGATCGCGTATTTCGTCTCGCTCAG
GCGCAATCACGAATGAATAACGGTTTGGTTGATGCGAGTGATTTTGATGACGAGCGTAATGGCTGGCCTG
TTGAACAAGTCTGGAAAGAAATGCATAAACTTTTGCCATTCTCACCGGATTCAGTCGTCACTCATGGTGA
TTTCTCACTTGATAACCTTATTTTTGACGAGGGGAAATTAATAGGTTGTATTGATGTTGGACGAGTCGGA
ATCGCAGACCGATACCAGGATCTTGCCATCCTATGGAACTGCCTCGGTGAGTTTTCTCCTTCATTACAGA
AACGGCTTTTTCAAAAATATGGTATTGATAATCCTGATATGAATAAATTGCAGTTTCATTTGATGCTCGA
TGAGTTTTTCTAATCAGAATTGGTTAATTGGTTGTAACATTATTCAGATTGGGCTTGATTTAAAACTTCA
TTTTTAATTTAAAAGGATCTAGGTGAAGATCCTTTTTGATAATCTCATGACCAAAATCCCTTAACGTGAG
TTTTCGTTCCACTGAGCGTCAGACCCCGTAGAAAAGATCAAAGGATCTTCTTGAGATCCTTTTTTTCTGC
GCGTAATCTGCTGCTTGCAAACAAAAAAACCACCGCTACCAGCGGTGGTTTGTTTGCCGGATCAAGAGCT
ACCAACTCTTTTTCCGAAGGTAACTGGCTTCAGCAGAGCGCAGATACCAAATACTGTTCTTCTAGTGTAG
CCGTAGTTAGGCCACCACTTCAAGAACTCTGTAGCACCGCCTACATACCTCGCTCTGCTAATCCTGTTAC
CAGTGGCTGCTGCCAGTGGCGATAAGTCGTGTCTTACCGGGTTGGACTCAAGACGATAGTTACCGGATAA
GGCGCAGCGGTCGGGCTGAACGGGGGGTTCGTGCACACAGCCCAGCTTGGAGCGAACGACCTACACCGAA
CTGAGATACCTACAGCGTGAGCTATGAGAAAGCGCCACGCTTCCCGAAGGGAGAAAGGCGGACAGGTATC
CGGTAAGCGGCAGGGTCGGAACAGGAGAGCGCACGAGGGAGCTTCCAGGGGGAAACGCCTGGTATCTTTA
TAGTCCTGTCGGGTTTCGCCACCTCTGACTTGAGCGTCGATTTTTGTGATGCTCGTCAGGGGGGCGGAGC
CTATGGAAAAACGCCAGCAACGCGGCCTTTTTACGGTTCCTGGCCTTTTGCTGGCCTTTTGCTCACATGT
TCTTTCCTGCGTTATCCCCTGATTCTGTGGATAACCGTATTACCGCCTTTGAGTGAGCTGATACCGCTCG
CCGCAGCCGAACGACCGAGCGCAGCGAGTCAGTGAGCGAGGAAGCGGAAGAGCGCCCAATACGCAAACCG
CCTCTCCCCGCGCGTTGGCCGATTCATTAATGCAGCTGGCACGACAGGTTTCCCGACTGGAAAGCGGGCA
GTGAGCGCAACGCAATTAATGTGAGTTAGCTCACTCATTAGGCACCCCAGGCTTTACACTTTATGCTTCC
GGCTCGTATGTTGTGTGGAATTGTGAGCGGATAACAATTTCACACAGGAAACAGCTATGACCATGATTAC
GCCGCGGCCGCTGCTTTCTCTGACCAGCATTCTCTCCCCTGGGCCTGTGCCGCTTTCTGTCTGCAGCTTG
TGGCCTGGGTCACCTCTACGGCTGGCCCAGATCCTTCCCTGCCGCCTCCTTCAGGTTCCGTCTTCCTCCA
CTCCCTCTTCCCCTTGCTCTCTGCTGTGTTGCTGCCCAAGGATGCTCTTTCCGGAGCACTTCCTTCTCGG
CGCTGCACCACGTGATGTCCTCTGAGCGGATCCTCCCCGTGTCTGGGTCCTCTCCGGGCATCTCTCCTCC
CTCACCCAACCCCATGCCGTCTTCACTCGCTGGGTTCCCTTTTCCTTCTCCTTCTGGGGCCTGTGCCATC
TCTCGTTTCTTAGGATGGCCTTCTCCGACGGATGTCTCCCTTGCGTCCCGCCTCCCCTTCTTGTAGGCCT
GCATCATCACCGTTTTTCTGGACAACCCCAAAGTACCCCGTCTCCCTGGCTTTAGCCACCTCTCCATCCT
CTTGCTTTCTTTGCCTGGACACCCCGTTCTCCTGTGGATTCGGGTCACCTCTCACTCCTTTCATTTGGGC
AGCTCCCCTACCCCCCTTACCTCTCTAGTCTGTGCTAGCTCTTCCAGCCCCCTGTCATGGCATCTTCCAG
GGGTCCGAGAGCTCAGCTAGTCTTCTTCCTCCAACCCGGGCCCCTATGTCCACTTCAGGACAGCATGTTT
GCTGCCTCCAGGGATCCTGTGTCCCCGAGCTGGGACCACCTTATATTCCCAGGGCCGGTTAATGTGGCTC
TGGTTCTGGGTACTTTTATCTGTCCCCTCCACCCCACAGTGGGGCGCGGCCGCATAACTTCGTATAGCAT
ACATTATACGAAGTTATCTGACCTCTTCTCTTCCTCCCACAGGGCCTCGAGAGATCTGGCAGCGGAGAGG
GCAGAGGAAGTCTTCTAACATGCGGTGACGTGGAGGAGAATCCCGGCCCTAGGATGACCGAGTACAAGCC
CACGGTGCGCCTCGCCACCCGCGACGACGTCCCCAGGGCCGTACGCACCCTCGCCGCCGCGTTCGCCGAC
TACCCCGCCACGCGCCACACCGTCGATCCGGACCGCCACATCGAGCGGGTCACCGAGCTGCAAGAACTCT
TCCTCACGCGCGTCGGGCTCGACATCGGCAAGGTGTGGGTCGCGGACGACGGCGCCGCGGTGGCGGTCTG
GACCACGCCGGAGAGCGTCGAAGCGGGGGCGGTGTTCGCCGAGATCGGCCCGCGCATGGCCGAGTTGAGC
GGTTCCCGGCTGGCCGCGCAGCAACAGATGGAAGGCCTCCTGGCGCCGCACCGGCCCAAGGAGCCCGCGT
GGTTCCTGGCCACCGTCGGCGTCTCGCCCGACCACCAGGGCAAGGGTCTGGGCAGCGCCGTCGTGCTCCC
CGGAGTGGAGGCGGCCGAGCGCGCCGGGGTGCCCGCCTTCCTGGAGACCTCCGCGCCCCGCAACCTCCCC
TTCTACGAGCGGCTCGGCTTCACCGTCACCGCCGACGTCGAGGTGCCCGAAGGACCGCGCACCTGGTGCA
TGACCCGCAAGCCCGGTGCCTGACTGTGCCTTCTAGTTGCCAGCCATCTGTTGTTTGCCCCTCCCCCGTG
CCTTCCTTGACCCTGGAAGGTGCCACTCCCACTGTCCTTTCCTAATAAAATGAGGAAATTGCATCGCATT
GTCTGAGTAGGTGTCATTCTATTCTGGGGGGTGGGGTGGGGCAGGACAGCAAGGGGGAGGATTGGGAAGA
CAATAGCAGGCATGCTGGGGATGCGGTGGGCTCTATGGATAACTTCGTATAGCATACATTATACGAAGTT
ATGAGCTCACGGGGACAGCCCCCCCCCAAAGCCCCCAGGGATGTAATTACGTCCCTCCCCCGCTAGGGGG
CAGCAGCGAGCCGCCCGGGGCTCCGCTCCGGTCCGGCGCTCCCCCCGCATCCCCGAGCCGGCAGCGTGCG
GGGACAGCCCGGGCACGGGGAAGGTGGCACGGGATCGCTTTCCTCTGAACGCTTCTCGCTGCTCTTTGAG
CCTGCAGACACCTGGGGGGATACGGGGAAAAAGCTTTAGGCTGAAAGAGAGATTTAGAATGACAGAATCA
TAGAACGGCCTGGGTTGCAAAGGAGCACAGTGCTCATCCAGATCCAACCCCCTGCTATGTGCAGGGTCAT
CAACCAGCAGCCCAGGCTGCCCAGAGCCACATCCAGCCTGGCCTTGAATGCCTGCAGGGATGGGGCATCC
ACAGCCTCCTTGGGCAACCTGTTCAGTGCGTCACCACCCTCTGGGGGAAAAACTGCCTCCTCATATCCAA
CCCAAACCTCCCCTGTCTCAGTGTAAAGCCATTCCCCCTTGTCCTATCAAGGGGGAGTTTGCTGTGACAT
TGTTGGTCTGGGGTGACACATGTTTGCCAATTCAGTGCATCACGGAGAGGCAGATCTTGGGGATAAGGAA
GTGCAGGACAGCATGGACGTGGGACATGCAGGTGTTGAGGGCTCTGGGACACTCTCCAAGTCACAGCGTT
CAGAACAGCCTTAAGGATAAGAAGATAGGATAGAAGGACAAAGAGCAAGTTAAAACCCAGCATGGAGAGG
AGCACAAAAAGGCCACAGACACTGCTGGTCCCTGTGTCTGAGCCTGCATGTTTGATGGTGTCTGGATGCA
AGCAGAAGGGGTGGAAGAGCTTGCCTGGAGAGATACAGCTGGGTCAGTAGGACTGGGACAGGCAGCTGGA
GAATTGCCATGTAGATGTTCATACAATCGTCAAATCATGAAGGCTGGAAAAGCCCTCCAAGATCCCCAAG
ACCAACCCCAACCCACCCACCGTGCCCACTGGCCATGTCCCTCAGTGCCACATCCCCACAGTTCTTCATC
ACCTCCAGGGACGGTGACCCCCCCACCTCCGTGGGCAGCTGTGCCACTGCAGCACCGCTCTTTGGAGAAG
GTAAATCTTGCTAAATCCAGCCCGACCCTCCCCTGGCACAACGTAAGGCCATTATCTCTCATCCAACTCC
AGGACGGAGTCAGTGAGAATATTGGCGCGCCGAATTCTCGCGACGATCGGTCGACATAACTTCGTATAGG
ATACTTTATACGAAGTTATCAATTCAGGCTAGTTATTAATAGTAATCAATTACGGGGTCATTAGTTCATA
GCCCATATATGGAGTTCCGCGTTACATAACTTACGGTAAATGGCCCGCCTGGCTGACCGCCCAACGACCC
CCGCCCATTGACGTCAATAATGACGTATGTTCCCATAGTAACGCCAATAGGGACTTTCCATTGACGTCAA
TGGGTGGAGTATTTACGGTAAACTGCCCACTTGGCAGTACATCAAGTGTATCATATGCCAAGTACGCCCC
CTATTGACGTCAATGACGGTAAATGGCCCGCCTGGCATTATGCCCAGTACATGACCTTATGGGACTTTCC
TACTTGGCAGTACATCTACGTATTAGTCATCGCTATTACCATGGTCGAGGTGAGCCCCACGTTCTGCTTC
ACTCTCCCCATCTCCCCCCCCTCCCCACCCCCAATTTTGTATTTATTTATTTTTTAATTATTTTGTGCAG
CGATGGGGGCGGGGGGGGGGGGGGGGCGCGCGCCAGGCGGGGCGGGGCGGGGCGAGGGGCGGGGCGGGGC
GAGGCGGAGAGGTGCGGCGGCAGCCAATCAGAGCGGCGCGCTCCGAAAGTTTCCTTTTATGGCGAGGCGG
CGGCGGCGGCGGCCCTATAAAAAGCGAAGCGCGCGGCGGGCGGGGAGTCGCTGCGACGCTGCCTTCGCCC
CGTGCCCCGCTCCGCCGCCGCCTCGCGCCGCCCGCCCCGGCTCTGACTGACCGCGTTACTCCCACAGGTG
AGCGGGCGGGACGGCCCTTCTCCTCCGGGCTGTAATTAGCGCTTGGTTTAATGACGGCTTGTTTCTTTTC
TGTGGCTGCGTGAAAGCCTTGAGGGGCTCCGGGAGGGCCCTTTGTGCGGGGGGAGCGGCTCGGGGGGTGC
GTGCGTGTGTGTGTGCGTGGGGAGCGCCGCGTGCGGCTCCGCGCTGCCCGGCGGCTGTGAGCGCTGCGGG
CGCGGCGCGGGGCTTTGTGCGCTCCGCAGTGTGCGCGAGGGGAGCGCGGCCGGGGGCGGTGCCCCGCGGT
GCGGGGGGGGCTGCGAGGGGAACAAAGGCTGCGTGCGGGGTGTGTGCGTGGGGGGGTGAGCAGGGGGTGT
GGGCGCGTCGGTCGGGCTGCAACCCCCCCTGCACCCCCCTCCCCGAGTTGCTGAGCACGGCCCGGCTTCG
GGTGCGGGGCTCCGTACGGGGCGTGGCGCGGGGCTCGCCGTGCCGGGCGGGGGGTGGCGGCAGGTGGGGG
TGCCGGGCGGGGCGGGGCCGCCTCGGGCCGGGGAGGGCTCGGGGGAGGGGCGCGGCGGCCCCCGGAGCGC
CGGCGGCTGTCGAGGCGCGGCGAGCCGCAGCCATTGCCTTTTATGGTAATCGTGCGAGAGGGCGCAGGGA
CTTCCTTTGTCCCAAATCTGTGCGGAGCCGAAATCTGGGAGGCGCCGCCGCACCCCCTCTAGCGGGCGCG
GGGCGAAGCGGTGCGGCGCCGGCAGGAAGGAAATGGGCGGGGAGGGCCTTCGTGCGTCGCCGCGCCGCCG
TCCCCTTCTCCCTCTCCAGCCTCGGGGCTGTCCGCGGGGGGACGGCTGCCTTCGGGGGGGACGGGGCAGG
GCGGGGTTCGGCTTCTGGCGTGTGACCGGCGGCTCTAGAGCCTCTGCTAACCATGTTCATGCCTTCTTCT
TTTTCCTACAGCTCCTGGGCAACGTGCTGGTTATTGTGCTGTCTCATCATTTTGGCAAAGAATTGTGTAC
AACCATGGAGAGCGACGAGAGCGGCCTGCCCGCCATGGAGATCGAGTGCCGCATCACCGGCACCCTGAAC
GGCGTGGAGTTCGAGCTGGTGGGCGGCGGAGAGGGCACCCCCAAGCAGGGCCGCATGACCAACAAGATGA
AGAGCACCAAAGGCGCCCTGACCTTCAGCCCCTACCTGCTGAGCCACGTGATGGGCTACGGCTTCTACCA
CTTCGGCACCTACCCCAGCGGCTACGAGAACCCCTTCCTGCACGCCATCAACAACGGCGGCTACACCAAC
ACCCGCATCGAGAAGTACGAGGACGGCGGCGTGCTGCACGTGAGCTTCAGCTACCGCTACGAGGCCGGCC
GCGTGATCGGCGACTTCAAGGTGGTGGGCACCGGCTTCCCCGAGGACAGCGTGATCTTCACCGACAAGAT
CATCCGCAGCAACGCCACCGTGGAGCACCTGCACCCCATGGGCGATAACGTGCTGGTGGGCAGCTTCGCC
CGCACCTTCAGCCTGCGCGACGGCGGCTACTACAGCTTCGTGGTGGACAGCCACATGCACTTCAAGAGCG
CCATCCACCCCAGCATCCTGCAGAACGGGGGCCCCATGTTCGCCTTCCGCCGCGTGGAGGAGCTGCACAG
CAACACCGAGCTGGGCATCGTGGAGTACCAGCACGCCTTCAAGACCCCCATCGCCTTCGCCAGATCCCGC
GCTCAGTCGTCCAATTCTGCCGTGGACGGCACCGCCGGACCCGGCTCCACCGGATCTCGCTAAACGCGTG
AATTCACTCCTCAGGTGCAGGCTGCCTATCAGAAGGTGGTGGCTGGTGTGGCCAATGCCCTGGCTCACAA
ATACCACTGAGATCTTTTTCCCTCTGCCAAAAATTATGGGGACATCATGAAGCCCCTTGAGCATCTGACT
TCTGGCTAATAAAGGAAATTTATTTTCATTGCAATAGTGTGTTGGAATTTTTTGTGTCTCTCACTCGGAA
GGACATATGGGAGGGCAAATCATTTAAAACATCAGAATGAGTATTTGGTTTAGAGTTTGGCAACATATGC
CCATATGCTGGCTGCCATGAACAAAGGTTGGCTATAAAGAGGTCATCAGTATATGAAACAGCCCCCTGCT
GTCCATTCCTTATTCCATAGAAAAGCCTTGACTTGAGGTTAGATTTTTTTTATATTTTGTTTTGTGTTAT
TTTTTTCTTTAACATCCCTAAAATTTTCCTTACATGTTTTACTAGCCAGATTTTTCCTCCTCTCCTGACT
ACTCCCAGTCATAGCTGTCCCTCTTCTCTTATGGAGATCACCGGTATAACTTCGTATAATGTATACTATA
CGAAGTTATGGTACCTTAATTAAGTTAACATGCATAGTACTGAGCTCACGGGGACAGCCCCCCCCCAAAG
CCCCCAGGGATGTAATTACGTCCCTCCCCCGCTAGGGGGCAGCAGCGAGCCGCCCGGGGCTCCGCTCCGG
TCCGGCGCTCCCCCCGCATCCCCGAGCCGGCAGCGTGCGGGGACAGCCCGGGCACGGGGAAGGTGGCACG
GGATCGCTTTCCTCTGAACGCTTCTCGCTGCTCTTTGAGCCTGCAGACACCTGGGGGGATACGGGGAAAA
AGCTTTAGGCTGAAAGAGAGATTTAGAATGACAGAATCATAGAACGGCCTGGGTTGCAAAGGAGCACAGT
GCTCATCCAGATCCAACCCCCTGCTATGTGCAGGGTCATCAACCAGCAGCCCAGGCTGCCCAGAGCCACA
TCCAGCCTGGCCTTGAATGCCTGCAGGGATGGGGCATCCACAGCCTCCTTGGGCAACCTGTTCAGTGCGT
CACCACCCTCTGGGGGAAAAACTGCCTCCTCATATCCAACCCAAACCTCCCCTGTCTCAGTGTAAAGCCA
TTCCCCCTTGTCCTATCAAGGGGGAGTTTGCTGTGACATTGTTGGTCTGGGGTGACACATGTTTGCCAAT
TCAGTGCATCACGGAGAGGCAGATCTTGGGGATAAGGAAGTGCAGGACAGCATGGACGTGGGACATGCAG
GTGTTGAGGGCTCTGGGACACTCTCCAAGTCACAGCGTTCAGAACAGCCTTAAGGATAAGAAGATAGGAT
AGAAGGACAAAGAGCAAGTTAAAACCCAGCATGGAGAGGAGCACAAAAAGGCCACAGACACTGCTGGTCC
CTGTGTCTGAGCCTGCATGTTTGATGGTGTCTGGATGCAAGCAGAAGGGGTGGAAGAGCTTGCCTGGAGA
GATACAGCTGGGTCAGTAGGACTGGGACAGGCAGCTGGAGAATTGCCATGTAGATGTTCATACAATCGTC
AAATCATGAAGGCTGGAAAAGCCCTCCAAGATCCCCAAGACCAACCCCAACCCACCCACCGTGCCCACTG
GCCATGTCCCTCAGTGCCACATCCCCACAGTTCTTCATCACCTCCAGGGACGGTGACCCCCCCACCTCCG
TGGGCAGCTGTGCCACTGCAGCACCGCTCTTTGGAGAAGGTAAATCTTGCTAAATCCAGCCCGACCCTCC
CCTGGCACAACGTAAGGCCATTATCTCTCATCCAACTCCAGGACGGAGTCAGTGAGAATATTGTTTAAAC
ACTAGGGACAGGATTGGTGACAGAAAAGCCCCATCCTTAGGCCTCCTCCTTCCTAGTCTCCTGATATTGG
GTCTAACCCCCACCTCCTGTTAGGCAGATTCCTTATCTGGTGACACACCCCCATTTCCTGGAGCCATCTC
TCTCCTTGCCAGAACCTCTAAGGTTTGCTTACGATGGAGCCAGAGAGGATCCTGGGAGGGAGAGCTTGGC
AGGGGGTGGGAGGGAAGGGGGGGATGCGTGACCTGCCCGGTTCTCAGTGGCCACCCTGCGCTACCCTCTC
CCAGAACCTGAGCTGCTCTGACGCGGCTGTCTGGTGCGTTTCACTGATCCTGGTGCTGCAGCTTCCTTAC
ACTTCCCAAGAGGAGAAGCAGTTTGGAAAAACAAAATCAGAATAAGTTGGTCCTGAGTTCTAACTTTGGC
TCTTCACCTTTCTAGTCCCCAATTTATATTGTTCCTCCGTGCGTCAGTTTTACCTGTGAGATAAGGCCAG
TAGCCAGCCCCGTCCTGGCAGGGCTGTGGTGAGGAGGGGGGTGTCCGTGTGGAAAACTCCCTTTGTGAGA
ATGGTGCGTCCTAGGTGTTCACCAGGTCGTGGCCGCCTCTACTCCCTTTCTCTTTCTCCATCCTTCTTTC
CTTAAAGAGTCCCCAGTGCTATCTGGGACATATTCCTCCGCCCAGAGCAGGGTCCCGCTTCCCTAAGGCC
CTGCTCTGGGCTTCTGGGTTTGAGTCCTTGGCAAGCCCAGGAGAGGCGCTCAGGCTTCCCTGTCCCCCTT
CCTCGTCCACCATCTCATGCCCCTGGCTCTCCTGCCCCTTCCCTACAGGGGTTCCTGGCTCTGCTCTGTT
TAAACACTGGCCGTCGTTTTACAACGTCGTGACTGGGAAAACCCTGGCGTTACCCAACTTAATCGCCTTG
CAGCACATCCCCCTTTCGCCAGCTGGCGTAATAGCGAAGAGGCCCGCACCGATCGCCCTTCCCAACAGTT
GCGCAGCCTGAATGGCGAATGGCGCCTGATGCGGTATTTTCTCCTTACGCATCTGTGCGGTATTTCACAC
CGCATATGGTGCACTCTCAGTACAATCTGCTCTGATGCCGCATAGTTAAGCCAGCCCCGACACCCGCCAA
CACCCGCTGACGCGCCCTGACGGGCTTGTCTGCTCCCGGCATCCGCTTACAGACAAGCTGTGACCGTCTC
CGGGAGCTGCATGTGTCAGAGGTTTTCACCGTCATCACCGAAACGCGCGA
Features (pLannotate 1.2.2; 28 found; start..end, strand, type, name):
    114..923     +  CDS            KanR: aminoglycoside phosphotransferase; aph(3')-Ia; confers resistance to kanamycin in bacteria or G418 (Geneticin®) in eukaryotes
   1101..1689    +  rep_origin     ori: high-copy-number ColE1/pMB1/pBR322/pUC origin of replication
   1872..1964    +  CDS            lacI (fragment): lac repressor; lacI; The lac repressor binds to the lac operator to inhibit transcription in E. coli. This inhibition can be relieved by adding lactose or isopropyl-β-D-thiogalactopyranoside (IPTG).
   1977..1998    +  protein_bind   CAP binding site: CAP binding activates transcription in the presence of cAMP. E. coli catabolite activator protein
   2013..2043    +  promoter       lac promoter: promoter for the E. coli lac operon
   2047..2069    +  protein_bind   lac operator (fragment): The lac repressor binds to the lac operator to inhibit transcription in E. coli. This inhibition can be relieved by adding lactose or isopropyl-β-D-thiogalactopyranoside (IPTG). lac repressor encoded by lacI
   2112..2915    +  misc_feature   HA-L: left homology arm from the adeno-associated virus integration site (AAVS1) within intron 1 of the human PPP1R12C gene
   2924..2957    +  protein_bind   loxP: Cre-mediated recombination occurs in the 8-bp core sequence (GCATACAT). Cre recombinase
   2958..2983    +  misc_feature   SA: splice acceptor site
   3064..3663    +  CDS            PuroR: puromycin N-acetyltransferase; pac from Streptomyces alboniger; confers resistance to puromycin
   3664..3888    +  polyA_signal   bGH poly(A) signal: bovine growth hormone polyadenylation signal
   3889..3922    +  protein_bind   loxP: Cre-mediated recombination occurs in the 8-bp core sequence (GCATACAT). Cre recombinase
   4467..4595    -  CDS            OR51A4 (fragment): O51A4_HUMAN - Experimental evidence at transcript level: Swiss-Prot protein existence level 2. Odorant receptor. From Homo sapiens (Human).
   4621..4779    -  CDS            OR51A7 (fragment): O51A7_HUMAN - Experimental evidence at transcript level: Swiss-Prot protein existence level 2. Odorant receptor. From Homo sapiens (Human).
   5166..5199    +  protein_bind   lox2272: Cre-mediated recombination occurs in the 8-bp core sequence (GGATACTT). lox2272 sites are compatible with each other, but incompatible with loxP or loxN sites (Lee and Saito, 1988). Cre recombinase
   5270..5573    +  enhancer       CMV enhancer: human cytomegalovirus immediate early enhancer
   5575..5852    +  promoter       chicken β-actin promoter: No description available
   5854..6871    +  intron         chimeric intron: chimera between introns from chicken β-actin and rabbit β-globin
   6957..7621    +  CDS            CopGFP (fragment): green fluorescent protein 2 from Pontellina plumata, also known as ppluGFP2 (Shagin et al., 2004)
   7697..7777    +  CDS            HBB (fragment): HBB_PONPY - Experimental evidence at transcript level: Swiss-Prot protein existence level 2. Involved in oxygen transport from the lung to the various peripheral tissues. From Pongo pygmaeus (Bornean orangutan).
   7848..7903    +  polyA_signal   β-globin poly(A) signal: rabbit β-globin polyadenylation signal (Gil and Proudfoot, 1987)
   8236..8269    -  protein_bind   loxP511: Cre-mediated recombination occurs in the 8-bp core sequence (GTATACAT). loxP511 sites are compatible with each other, but incompatible with wild-type loxP sites. Cre recombinase
   8846..8974    -  CDS            OR51A4 (fragment): O51A4_HUMAN - Experimental evidence at transcript level: Swiss-Prot protein existence level 2. Odorant receptor. From Homo sapiens (Human).
   9000..9158    -  CDS            OR51A7 (fragment): O51A7_HUMAN - Experimental evidence at transcript level: Swiss-Prot protein existence level 2. Odorant receptor. From Homo sapiens (Human).
   9521..10357   +  misc_feature   HA-R: right homology arm from the adeno-associated virus integration site (AAVS1) within intron 1 of the human PPP1R12C gene
  10365..10519   +  CDS            lacZα (fragment): LacZα fragment of β-galactosidase; lacZ fragment
  10525..10624   -  misc_feature   bom (fragment): basis of mobility region from pBR322
  10726..7       -  CDS            rop (fragment) (across the origin): Rop protein, which maintains plasmids at low copy number; rop
