[The description below was written by a language model from this plasmid's Addgene catalogue record and pLannotate feature annotations shown in this document.]
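Description:
pAAVS1P-iCAG.copGFP is a 10.8 kb homology-directed repair donor plasmid for placing a constitutive green fluorescent reporter into the human AAVS1 safe harbor locus, which lies in intron 1 of PPP1R12C. It is built on the pAAVS1P-iRMCE backbone and is designed for use with the matching pZT-AAVS1 TALEN pair, which cuts the genomic target. In bacteria it replicates from a high-copy ColE1/pUC-type origin under kanamycin selection. The short lac, lacZα, bom and rop fragments in the annotation are cloning-vector remnants.

The targeting cassette sits between left and right AAVS1 homology arms of roughly 800 bp each. Directly after the left arm is a promoterless gene-trap selection unit: a splice acceptor followed by the puromycin N-acetyltransferase gene and a bGH poly(A) signal. PuroR should therefore be expressed mainly when it is spliced into the endogenous PPP1R12C transcript, which enriches for correct integrants. This unit is flanked by two loxP sites, so Cre can remove it afterwards.

Downstream, the CAG promoter (CMV enhancer, chicken β-actin promoter and chimeric intron) drives copGFP, the Pontellina plumata green fluorescent protein, terminated by a rabbit β-globin poly(A) signal. The expression unit is bracketed by heterospecific lox2272 and loxP511 sites, which, consistent with the backbone name, would permit recombinase-mediated cassette exchange. Identical repeated segments lie on each side of it. The annotation tool matched them to olfactory receptor gene fragments, and their position and the "i" in the name suggest insulator-type elements, though the record does not say so.

The associated publication concerns TALEN-mediated generation of reporter human iPSC and neural stem cell lines.
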