Addgene plasmid #66577: pAAVS1P-iCAG.copGFP
Purpose: AAVS1 safe harbor gene targeting donor expressing CAG-driven copGFP, compatible with pZT-AAVS1 TALENs
Depositing lab: Jizhong Zou. Depositing organization: National Heart, Lung, and Blood Institute (NHLBI). Publication: Transcription activator-like effector nuclease (TALEN)-mediated CLYBL targeting enables enhanced transgene expression and one-step generation of dual reporter human induced pluripotent stem cell (iPSC) and neural stem cell (NSC) lines. Cerbini T, Funahashi R, Luo Y, Liu C, Park K, Rao M, Malik N, Zou J. PLoS One. 2015 Jan 14;10(1):e0116032. doi: 10.1371/journal.pone.0116032. eCollection 2015. PONE-D-14-41442 PubMed 25587899.
Backbone
  Vector backbone: pAAVS1P-iRMCE
  Backbone size w/o insert (bp): 10001
  Total vector size (bp): 10760
  Modifications to backbone: copGFP was cloned under CAG promoter
  Vector type: Mammalian Expression
  Selectable markers: Puromycin
Growth in bacteria
  Bacterial resistance: Kanamycin, 50 μg/mL
  Growth temperature: 37°C
  Growth strain: DH5alpha
  Copy number: High Copy
Gene/Insert
  Gene/Insert name: copGFP
  Species: Synthetic
  Insert size (bp): 759
  Promoter: CAG
  Cloning method: Restriction Enzyme; 5′ cloning site BsrGI (not destroyed); 3′ cloning site MluI (not destroyed)
  Sequencing primers: 5′ gggcggggttcggcttctgg
Terms and licenses: Academic/Nonprofit Terms; Industry Terms: Not Available to Industry
How to cite: pAAVS1P-iCAG.copGFP was a gift from Jizhong Zou (Addgene plasmid # 66577 ; http://n2t.net/addgene:66577 ; RRID:Addgene_66577)
