>Addgene plasmid #66577 | pAAVS1P-iCAG.copGFP | addgene partial sequence | sequence record 118796 | M13-Rev 5'-CAGGAAACAGCTATGACC-3'
CTTTCTCTGACCAGCATTCTCTCCCCTGGGCCTGTGCCGCTTTCTGTCTGCAGCTTGTGGCCTGGGTCAC
CTCTACGGCTGGCCCAGATCCTTCCCTGCCGCCTCCTTCAGGTTCCGTCTTCCTCCACTCCCTCTTCCCC
TTGCTCTCTGCTGTGTTGCTGCCCAAGGATGCTCTTTCCGGAGCACTTCCTTCTCGGCGCTGCACCACGT
GATGTCCTCTGAGCGGATCCTCCCCGTGTCTGGGTCCTCTCCGGGCATCTCTCCTCCCTCACCCAACCCC
ATGCCGTCTTCACTCGCTGGGTTCCCTTTTCCTTCTCCTTCTGGGGCCTGTGCCATCTCTCGTTTCTTAG
GATGGCCTTCTCCGACGGATGTCTCCCTTGCGTCCCGCCTCCCCTTCTTGTAGGCCTGCATCATCACCGT
TTTTCTGGACAACCCCAAAGTACCCCGTCTCCCTGGCTTTAGCCACCTCTCCATCCTCTTGCTTTCTTTG
CCTGGACACCCCGTTCTCCTGTGGATTCGGGTCACCTCTCACTCCTTTCATTTGGGCAGCTCCCCTACCC
CCCTTACCTCTCTAGTCTGTGCTAGCTCTTCCAGCCCCCTGTCATGGCATCTTCCAGGGGTCCGAGAGCT
CAGCTAGTCTTCTTCCTCCAACCCGGGCCCCTATGTCCACTTCAGGACAGCATGTTTGCTGCCTCCAGGG
ATCCTGTGTCCCCGAGCTGGGACCACCTTATATTCCCAGGGCCGGTTAATGTGGCTCTGGTTCTGGGTAC
TTTTATCTGTCCCCTCCACCCCACAGTGGGGCGCGGCCGCATAACTTCGTATAGCATACATTATACGAAG
TTATCTGACCTCTTCTCTTCCTCCCACAGGGCCTCGAGAGATCTGGCAGCGGA
