>Addgene plasmid #66577 | pAAVS1P-iCAG.copGFP | addgene partial sequence | sequence record 118797 | CAGenhancer-F 5'-GGGCGTACTTGGCATATGAT-3'
TTTACCGTAAATACTCCACCCATTGACGTCAATGGAAAGTCCCTATTGGCGTTACTATGGGAACATACGT
CATTATTGACGTCAATGGGCGGGGGTCGTTGGGCGGTCAGCCAGGCGGGCCATTTACCGTAAGTTATGTA
ACGCGGAACTCCATATATGGGCTATGAACTAATGACCCCGTAATTGATTACTATTAATAACTAGCCTGAA
TTGATAACTTCGTATAAAGTATCCTATACGAAGTTATGTCGACCGATCGTCGCGAGAATTCGGCGCGCCA
ATATTCTCACTGACTCCGTCCTGGAGTTGGATGAGAGATAATGGCCTTACGTTGTGCCAGGGGAGGGTCG
GGCTGGATTTAGCAAGATTTACCTTCTCCAAAGAGCGGTGCTGCAGTGGCACAGCTGCCCACGGAGGTGG
GGGGGTCACCGTCCCTGGAGGTGATGAAGAACTGTGGGGATGTGGCACTGAGGGACATGGCCAGTGGGCA
CGGTGGGTGGGTTGGGGTTGGTCTTGGGGATCTTGGAGGGCTTTTCCAGCCTTCATGATTTGACGATTGT
ATGAACATCTACATGGCAATTCTCCAGCTGCCTGTCCCAGTCCTACTGACCCAGCTGTATCTCTCCAGGC
AAGCTCTTCCACCCCTTCTGCTTGCATCCAGACACCATC
