>Addgene plasmid #66577 | pAAVS1P-iCAG.copGFP | addgene partial sequence | sequence record 118798 | Bglob-pA-R 5'-ttttggcagagggaaaaaga-3'
GGCATTGGCCACACCAGCCACCACCTTCTGATAGGCAGCCTGCACCTGAGGAGTGAATTCACGCGTTTAG
CGAGATCCGGTGGAGCCGGGTCCGGCGGTGCCGTCCACGGCAGAATTGGACGACTGAGCGCGGGATCTGG
CGAAGGCGATGGGGGTCTTGAAGGCGTGCTGGTACTCCACGATGCCCAGCTCGGTGTTGCTGTGCAGCTC
CTCCACGCGGCGGAAGGCGAACATGGGGCCCCCGTTCTGCAGGATGCTGGGGTGGATGGCGCTCTTGAAG
TGCATGTGGCTGTCCACCACGAAGCTGTAGTAGCCGCCGTCGCGCAGGCTGAAGGTGCGGGCGAAGCTGC
CCACCAGCACGTTATCGCCCATGGGGTGCAGGTGCTCCACGGTGGCGTTGCTGCGGATGATCTTGTCGGT
GAAGATCACGCTGTCCTCGGGGAAGCCGGTGCCCACCACCTTGAAGTCGCCGATCACGCGGCCGGCCTCG
TAGCGGTAGCTGAAGCTCACGTGCAGCACGCCGCCGTCCTCGTACTTCTCGATGCGGGTGTTGGTGTAGC
CGCCGTTGTTGATGGCGTGCAGGAAGGGGTTCTCGTAGCCGCTGGGGTAGGTGCCGAAGTGGTAGAAGCC
GTAGCCCATCACGTGGCTCAGCAGGTAGGGGCTGAAGGTCAGGGCGCCTTTGGTGCTCTTCATCTTGTTG
GTCATGCGGCCCTGCTTGGGGGTGCCCTCTCCGCCGCCCACCAGCTCGAACTCCACGCCGTTCAGGGTGC
CGGTGATGCGGCACTCGATCTCCATGGCGGGCAGGCCGCTCTCGTCGCTCTCCATGGTTGTACACAATTC
TTTGCCAAA
