>Addgene plasmid #66577 | pAAVS1P-iCAG.copGFP | addgene partial sequence | sequence record 118799 | Puro-F2 5'-ctcggcttcaccgtcacc-3'
CCGAAGGACCGCGCACCTGGTGCATGACCCGCAAGCCCGGTGCCTGACTGTGCCTTCTAGTTGCCAGCCA
TCTGTTGTTTGCCCCTCCCCCGTGCCTTCCTTGACCCTGGAAGGTGCCACTCCCACTGTCCTTTCCTAAT
AAAATGAGGAAATTGCATCGCATTGTCTGAGTAGGTGTCATTCTATTCTGGGGGGTGGGGTGGGGCAGGA
CAGCAAGGGGGAGGATTGGGAAGACAATAGCAGGCATGCTGGGGATGCGGTGGGCTCTATGGATAACTTC
GTATAGCATACATTATACGAAGTTATGAGCTCACGGGGACAGCCCCCCCCCAAAGCCCCCAGGGATGTAA
TTACGTCCCTCCCCCGCTAGGGGGCAGCAGCGAGCCGCCCGGGGCTCCGCTCCGGTCCGGCGCTCCCCCC
GCATCCCCGAGCCGGCAGCGTGCGGGGACAGCCCGGGCACGGGGAAGGTGGCACGGGATCGCTTTCCTCT
GAACGCTTCTCGCTGCTCTTTGAGCCTGCAGACACCTGGGGGGATACGGGGAAAAAGCTTTAGGCTGAAA
GAGAGATTTAGAATGACAGAATCATAGAACGGCCTGGGTTGCAAAGGAGCACAGTGCTCATCCAGATCCA
ACCCCCTGCTATGTGCAGGGTCATCAACCAGCAGCCCAGGCTGCCCAGAGCCACATCCAGCCTGGCCTTG
AATGCCTGCAGGGATGGGGCATCCACAGCCTCCTTGGGCAACCTGTTCAGTGCGTCACCACCCTCTGGGG
GAAAAACTGCCTCCTCATATCCAACCCAAACCTCCCCTGTCTCAGTGTAAAGCCATTCCCC
