>Addgene plasmid #66577 | pAAVS1P-iCAG.copGFP | addgene partial sequence | sequence record 119137 | M13pUC-Fwd 5'-CCCAGTCACGACGTTGTAAAACG-3'
CAGAGCAGAGCCAGGAACCCCTGTAGGGAAGGGGCAGGAGAGCCAGGGGCATGAGATGGTGGACGAGGAA
GGGGGACAGGGAAGCCTGAGCGCCTCTCCTGGGCTTGCCAAGGACTCAAACCCAGAAGCCCAGAGCAGGG
CCTTAGGGAAGCGGGACCCTGCTCTGGGCGGAGGAATATGTCCCAGATAGCACTGGGGACTCTTTAAGGA
AAGAAGGATGGAGAAAGAGAAAGGGAGTAGAGGCGGCCACGACCTGGTGAACACCTAGGACGCACCATTC
TCACAAAGGGAGTTTTCCACACGGACACCCCCCTCCTCACCACAGCCCTGCCAGGACGGGGCTGGCTACT
GGCCTTATCTCACAGGTAAAACTGACGCACGGAGGAACAATATAAATTGGGGACTAGAAAGGTGAAGAGC
CAAAGTTAGAACTCAGGACCAACTTATTCTGATTTTGTTTTTCCAAACTGCTTCTCCTCTTGGGAAGTGT
AAGGAAGCTGCAGCACCAGGATCAGTGAAACGCACCAGACAGCCGCGTCAGAGCAGCTCAGGTTCTGGGA
GAGGGTAGCGCAGGGTGGCCACTGAGAACCGGGCAGGTCACGCATCCCCCCCTTCCCTCCCACCCCCTGC
CAAGCTCTCCCTCCCAGGATCCTCTCTGGCTCCATCGTAAGCAAACCTTAGAGGTTCTGGCAAGGAGAGA
GATGGCTCCAGGAAATGGGGGTGTGTCACCAGATAAGGAATCTGCCTAACAGGAGGTGGGGGTTAGACCC
AATATCAGGAGACTAGGAAGGAGGAGGCCTAAGGATGGGGCTTTTCTGTCACCAATCCTGTCCCTAGTGT
TTAAACAATATTCTCACTGACTCCGTCCTGGAGTTGGATGAGAGATAATGGCCTTACGTTGTGCCAGGGG
AGGGTCGGGCTGGATTTAGCAAGATTTACCTTCTCCAA
